Addgene plasmid #1768: pBabe-puro Ras V12
Depositing lab: Bob Weinberg. Depositing organization: Whitehead Institute for Biomedical Research.
Backbone
  Vector backbone: pBABE-puro
  Backbone size w/o insert (bp): 5100
  Vector type: Mammalian Expression, Retroviral
  Selectable markers: Puromycin
Growth in bacteria
  Bacterial resistance: Ampicillin, 100 μg/mL
  Growth temperature: 37°C
  Growth strain: DH5alpha
  Copy number: High Copy
Gene/Insert
  Gene/Insert name: ras V12 (alt names: HrasV12; Hras; v-Ha-ras)
  Species: H. sapiens (human)
  Insert size (bp): 700
  Mutation: G12V, constitutively active
  Entrez Gene: HRAS (a.k.a. C-BAS/HAS, C-H-RAS, C-HA-RAS1, CTLO, H-RASIDX, HAMSV, HRAS1, RASH1, p21ras)
  Cloning method: Restriction Enzyme; 5′ cloning site BamHI (not destroyed); 3′ cloning site SalI (not destroyed)
  Sequencing primers: 5′ pBABE 5'; 3′ pBABE-3
Resource information
  A portion of this plasmid was derived from a plasmid made by: Scott Lowe
Terms and licenses: Academic/Nonprofit Terms; Industry Terms: Not Available to Industry
How to cite: pBabe-puro Ras V12 was a gift from Bob Weinberg (Addgene plasmid # 1768 ; http://n2t.net/addgene:1768 ; RRID:Addgene_1768)
