[The description below was written by a language model from this plasmid's Addgene catalogue record and pLannotate feature annotations shown in this document.]
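Description:
pBabe-puro Ras V12 is a Moloney murine leukemia virus-based retroviral expression vector built on the pBABE-puro backbone and carrying the constitutively active G12V mutant of human H-Ras. In bacteria it is maintained as a high-copy plasmid through a ColE1/pUC-type origin and selected with ampicillin via the β-lactamase gene and its native promoter. A short lacI fragment annotated across the sequence origin appears to be a backbone remnant with no evident role.

The proviral cassette, which lies on the reverse strand of the sequenced record, is flanked by MMLV long terminal repeats. Downstream of the 5′ LTR are a packaging signal (Ψ) and a truncated gag segment lacking its start codon, a combination that promotes efficient encapsidation of the viral RNA without producing Gag protein. The roughly 700 bp HRAS G12V insert was cloned between BamHI and SalI sites, both retained. No separate promoter is annotated upstream of it, so its transcription presumably comes from the 5′ LTR, as is standard for pBABE vectors. An SV40 enhancer/early promoter then drives puromycin N-acetyltransferase, allowing selection of stably transduced mammalian cells. The annotation software also labels a short stretch next to the 3′ LTR as a ΔU3 fragment, but a full-length LTR is annotated alongside it, so the record does not establish that the vector is self-inactivating.

Because it lacks functional viral genes, the plasmid must be introduced into a packaging cell line that supplies gag, pol and env in trans to yield replication-defective virus. It is suited to stable delivery of oncogenic Ras into dividing mammalian cells, as in studies of transformation, oncogene-induced senescence or Ras signalling, although the record does not state a specific application.
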