Features (pLannotate 1.2.2; 12 found; start..end, strand, type, name):
     68..537     -  LTR            LTR: long terminal repeat from Moloney murine leukemia virus
    538..659     -  LTR            3' LTR (ΔU3) (fragment): self-inactivating 3' long terminal repeat (LTR) from Moloney murine leukemia virus
    758..1357    -  CDS            PuroR: puromycin N-acetyltransferase; pac from Streptomyces alboniger; confers resistance to puromycin
   1367..1696    -  promoter       SV40 promoter: SV40 enhancer and early promoter
   1861..2430    -  CDS            H-Ras (G12V): human oncoprotein generated by the G12V mutation in the small GTPase H-Ras
   2485..2901    -  CDS            gag (truncated): truncated Moloney murine leukemia virus (MMLV) gag gene lacking the start codon
   2968..3242    -  misc_feature   MESV Ψ (fragment): packaging signal of murine embryonic stem cell virus
   3366..3835    -  LTR            LTR: long terminal repeat from Moloney murine leukemia virus
   3866..3970    +  promoter       AmpR promoter: bla
   3971..4831    +  CDS            AmpR: β-lactamase; bla; confers resistance to ampicillin, carbenicillin, and related antibiotics
   4991..5579    +  rep_origin     ori: high-copy-number ColE1/pMB1/pBR322/pUC origin of replication
   5762..2       +  CDS            lacI (fragment) (across the origin): lac repressor; lacI; The lac repressor binds to the lac operator to inhibit transcription in E. coli. This inhibition can be relieved by adding lactose or isopropyl-β-D-thiogalactopyranoside (IPTG).
>Addgene plasmid #1768 | pBabe-puro Ras V12 | addgene full sequence | sequence record 162793 | Addgene NGS result
CAACTATGGCCATTTAATGTAAATACTTAAGAAAAAAAACCAAATTAATTTTGATACATGCTGCATGTGA
AAGACCCCCGCTGACGGGTAGTCAATCACTCAGAGGAGACCCTCCCAAGGAACAGCGAGACCACAAGTCG
GATGCAACTGCAAGAGGGTTTATTGGATACACGGGTACCCGGGCGACTCAGTCAATCGGAGGACTGGCGC
CCCGAGTGAGGGGTTGTGGGCTCTTTTATTGAGCTCGGGGAGCAGAAGCGCGCGAACAGAAGCGAGAAGC
GAACTGATTGGTTAGTTCAAATAAGGCACAGGGTCATTTCAGGTCCTTGGGGCACCCTGGAAACATCTGA
TGGTTCTCTAGAAACTGCTGAGGGCTGGACCGCATCTGGGGACCATCTGTTCTTGGCCCTGAGCCGGGGC
AGGAACTGCTTACCACAGATATCCTGTTTGGCCCATATTCAGCTGTTCCATCTGTTCTTGGCCCTGAGCC
GGGGCAGGAACTGCTTACCACAGATATCCTGTTTGGCCCATATTCAGCTGTTCCATCTGTTCCTGACCTT
GATCTGAACTTCTCTATTCTCAGTTATGTATTTTTCCATGCCTTGCAAAATGGCGTTACTTAAGCTAGCT
TGCCAAACCTACAGGTGGGGTCTTTCATTCCCCCCTTTTTCTGGAGACTAAATAAAATCTTTTATTTTAT
CGATGCATGGGGTCGTGCGCTCCTTTCGGTCGGGCGCTGCGGGTCGTGGGGCGGGCGTCAGGCACCGGGC
TTGCGGGTCATGCACCAGGTGCGCGGTCCTTCGGGCACCTCGACGTCGGCGGTGACGGTGAAGCCGAGCC
GCTCGTAGAAGGGGAGGTTGCGGGGCGCGGAGGTCTCCAGGAAGGCGGGCACCCCGGCGCGCTCGGCCGC
CTCCACTCCGGGGAGCACGACGGCGCTGCCCAGACCCTTGCCCTGGTGGTCGGGCGAGACGCCGACGGTG
GCCAGGAACCACGCGGGCTCCTTGGGCCGGTGCGGCGCCAGGAGGCCTTCCATCTGTTGCTGCGCGGCCA
GCCGGGAACCGCTCAACTCGGCCATGCGCGGGCCGATCTCGGCGAACACCGCCCCCGCTTCGACGCTCTC
CGGCGTGGTCCAGACCGCCACCGCGGCGCCGTCGTCCGCGACCCACACCTTGCCGATGTCGAGCCCGACG
CGCGTGAGGAAGAGTTCTTGCAGCTCGGTGACCCGCTCGATGTGGCGGTCCGGATCGACGGTGTGGCGCG
TGGCGGGGTAGTCGGCGAACGCGGCGGCGAGGGTGCGTACGGCCCTGGGGACGTCGTCGCGGGTGGCGAG
GCGCACCGTGGGCTTGTACTCGGTCATGGTAAGCTTTTTGCAAAAGCCTAGGCCTCCAAAAAAGCCTCCT
CACTACTTCTGGAATAGCTCAGAGGCCGAGGCGGCCTCGGCCTCTGCATAAATAAAAAAAATTAGTCAGC
CATGGGGCGGAGAATGGGCGGAACTGGGCGGAGTTAGGGGCGGGATGGGCGGAGTTAGGGGCGGGACTAT
GGTTGCTGACTAATTGAGATGCATGCTTTGCATACTTCTGCCTGCTGGGGAGCCTGGGGACTTTCCACAC
CTGGTTGCTGACTAATTGAGATGCATGCTTTGCATACTTCTGCCTGCTGGGGAGCCTGGGGACTTTCCAC
ACCCTAACTGACACACATTCCACAGGGTCGACCACTGTGCTGGCGAATTCCTACAGCTTGGGGGGTGACT
GGGCTCCAGCAGCCCTTCCTTCCTTCCTTGCTTCCGTCCTTCCTTCCTCCTCCTTCCGTCTGCACCTCCT
TCCTGCATCCGGCACCTCCATGTCCTGAGCTTGTGCTGCGTCAGGAGAGCACACACTTGCAGCTCATGCA
GCCGGGGCCACTCTCATCAGGAGGGTTCAGCTTCCGCAGCTTGTGCTGCCGGATCTCACGCACCAACGTG
TAGAAGGCATCCTCCACTCCCTGCCGGGTCTTGGCCGAGGTCTCGATGTAGGGGATGCCGTAGCTTCGGG
CGAGGTCCTGAGCCTGCCGAGATTCCACAGTGCGTGCAGCCAGGTCACACTTGTTCCCCACCAGCACCAT
GGGCACGTCATCCGAGTCCTTCACCCGTTTGATCTGCTCCCTGTACTGGTGGATGTCCTCAAAAGACTTG
GTGTTGTTGATGGCAAACACACACAGGAAGCCCTCCCCGGTGCGCATGTACTGGTCCCGCATGGCGCTGT
ACTCCTCCTGGCCGGCGGTATCCAGGATGTCCAACAGGCACGTCTCCCCATCAATGACCACCTGCTTCCG
GTAGGAATCCTCTATAGTGGGGTCGTATTCGTCCACAAAATGGTTCTGGATCAGCTGGATGGTCAGCGCA
CTCTTGCCCACACCGACGGCGCCCACCACCACCAGCTTATATTCCGTCATCGCTCGGCCCCGGCCCTGGC
CCCCCAAGCTGTACCACCACACTGGGATCCGGCCGGCGCCTAGAGAAGGAGTGAGGGCTGGATAAAGGGA
GGATCGAGGCGGGGTCGAACGAGGAGGTTCAAGGGGGAGAGACGGGGCGGATGGAGGAAGAGGAGGCGGA
GGCTTAGGGTGTACAAAGGGCTTGACCCAGGGAGGGGGGTCAAAAGCCAAGGCTTCCCAGGTCACGATGT
AGGGGACCTGGTCTGGGTGTCCATGCGGGCCAGGTGAAAAGACCTTGATCTTAACCTGGGTGATGAGGTC
TCGGTTAAAGGTGCCGTCTCGCGGCCATCCGACGTTAAAGGTTGGCCATTCTGCAGAGCAGAAGGTAACC
CAACGTCTCTTCTTGACATCTACCGACTGGTTGTGAGCGATCCGCTCGACATCTTTCCAGTGACCTAAGG
TCAAACTTAAGGGAGTGGTAACAGTCTGGCCCTAATTTTCAGACAAATACAGAAACACAGTCAGACAGAG
ACAACACAGAACGATGCTGCAGCGCTGCAGCAGACAAGACGCGCGGCTTCGGTTCCAAACCGAAAGCAAA
AATTCAGACGGAGGCGGGAACTGTTTTAGGTTCTCGTCTCCTACCAGAACCACATATCCTGACGGGGTCG
GATTCCACATCGACTCCCTTCCTCAGGTCGGGCCACAAAAACGGCCCCCAAAGTCCCTGGGACGTCTCCC
AGGGTTGCGGCCGGGTGTTCAGAACTCGTCAGTTCCACCACGGGTCCGCCAGATACAGAGCTAGTTAGCT
AACTAGTACCGACGCAGGCGCATAAAATCAGTCATAGACACTAGACAATCGGACAGACACAGATAAGTTG
CTGGCCAGCTTGCCTCCCGGTGGTGGGTCGGTGGTCCCTGGGCAGGGGTCTCCCGATCCCGGACGAGCCC
CCAAATGAAAGACCCCCGCTGACGGGTAGTCAATCACTCAGAGGAGACCCTCCCAAGGAACAGCGAGACC
ACAAGTCGGATGCAACTGCAAGAGGGTTTATTGGATACACGGGTACCCGGGCGACTCAGTCAATCGGAGG
ACTGGCGCCCCGAGTGAGGGGTTGTGGGCTCTTTTATTGAGCTCGGGGAGCAGAAGCGCGCGAACAGAAG
CGAGAAGCGAACTGATTGGTTAGTTCAAATAAGGCACAGGGTCATTTCAGGTCCTTGGGGCACCCTGGAA
ACATCTGATGGTTCTCTAGAAACTGCTGAGGGCTGGACCGCATCTGGGGACCATCTGTTCTTGGCCCTGA
GCCGGGGCAGGAACTGCTTACCACAGATATCCTGTTTGGCCCATATTCAGCTGTTCCATCTGTTCTTGGC
CCTGAGCCGGGGCAGGAACTGCTTACCACAGATATCCTGTTTGGCCCATATTCAGGCTGCAGGTGGCACT
TTTCGGGGAAATGTGCGCGGAACCCCTATTTGTTTATTTTTCTAAATACATTCAAATATGTATCCGCTCA
TGAGACAATAACCCTGATAAATGCTTCAATAATATTGAAAAAGGAAGAGTATGAGTATTCAACATTTCCG
TGTCGCCCTTATTCCCTTTTTTGCGGCATTTTGCCTTCCTGTTTTTGCTCACCCAGAAACGCTGGTGAAA
GTAAAAGATGCTGAAGATCAGTTGGGTGCACGAGTGGGTTACATCGAACTGGATCTCAACAGCGGTAAGA
TCCTTGAGAGTTTTCGCCCCGAAGAACGTTTTCCAATGATGAGCACTTTTAAAGTTCTGCTATGTGGCGC
GGTATTATCCCGTATTGACGCCGGGCAAGAGCAACTCGGTCGCCGCATACACTATTCTCAGAATGACTTG
GTTGAGTACTCACCAGTCACAGAAAAGCATCTTACGGATGGCATGACAGTAAGAGAATTATGCAGTGCTG
CCATAACCATGAGTGATAACACTGCGGCCAACTTACTTCTGACAACGATCGGAGGACCGAAGGAGCTAAC
CGCTTTTTTGCACAACATGGGGGATCATGTAACTCGCCTTGATCGTTGGGAACCGGAGCTGAATGAAGCC
ATACCAAACGACGAGCGTGACACCACGATGCCTGTAGCAATGGCAACAACGTTGCGCAAACTATTAACTG
GCGAACTACTTACTCTAGCTTCCCGGCAACAATTAATAGACTGGATGGAGGCGGATAAAGTTGCAGGACC
ACTTCTGCGCTCGGCCCTTCCGGCTGGCTGGTTTATTGCTGATAAATCTGGAGCCGGTGAGCGTGGGTCT
CGCGGTATCATTGCAGCACTGGGGCCAGATGGTAAGCCCTCCCGTATCGTAGTTATCTACACGACGGGGA
GTCAGGCAACTATGGATGAACGAAATAGACAGATCGCTGAGATAGGTGCCTCACTGATTAAGCATTGGTA
ACTGTCAGACCAAGTTTACTCATATATACTTTAGATTGATTTGCGGCCGCAAAAGGATCTAGGTGAAGAT
CCTTTTTGATAATCTCATGACCAAAATCCCTTAACGTGAGTTTTCGTTCCACTGAGCGTCAGACCCCGTA
GAAAAGATCAAAGGATCTTCTTGAGATCCTTTTTTTCTGCGCGTAATCTGCTGCTTGCAAACAAAAAAAC
CACCGCTACCAGCGGTGGTTTGTTTGCCGGATCAAGAGCTACCAACTCTTTTTCCGAAGGTAACTGGCTT
CAGCAGAGCGCAGATACCAAATACTGTTCTTCTAGTGTAGCCGTAGTTAGGCCACCACTTCAAGAACTCT
GTAGCACCGCCTACATACCTCGCTCTGCTAATCCTGTTACCAGTGGCTGCTGCCAGTGGCGATAAGTCGT
GTCTTACCGGGTTGGACTCAAGACGATAGTTACCGGATAAGGCGCAGCGGTCGGGCTGAACGGGGGGTTC
GTGCACACAGCCCAGCTTGGAGCGAACGACCTACACCGAACTGAGATACCTACAGCGTGAGCTATGAGAA
AGCGCCACGCTTCCCGAAGGGAGAAAGGCGGACAGGTATCCGGTAAGCGGCAGGGTCGGAACAGGAGAGC
GCACGAGGGAGCTTCCAGGGGGAAACGCCTGGTATCTTTATAGTCCTGTCGGGTTTCGCCACCTCTGACT
TGAGCGTCGATTTTTGTGATGCTCGTCAGGGGGGCGGAGCCTATGGAAAAACGCCAGCAACGCGGCCTTT
TTACGGTTCCTGGCCTTTTGCTGGCCTTTTGCTCACATGTTCTTTCCTGCGTTATCCCCTGATTCTGTGG
ATAACCGTATTACCGCCTTTGAGTGAGCTGATACCGCTCGCCGCAGCCGAACGACCGAGCGCAGCGAGTC
AGTGAGCGAGGAAGCGGAAGAGCGCCCAATACGCAAACCGCCTCTCCCCGCGCGTTGGCCGATTCATTAA
TG
