>Addgene plasmid #1768 | pBabe-puro Ras V12 | addgene partial sequence | sequence record 162790 | pBABE3 5'-ACCCTAACTGACACACATTCC-3'
ATTCCTACAGCTTGGGGGGTGACTGGGCTCCAGCAGCCCTTCCTTCCTTCCTTGCTTCCGTCCTTCCTTC
CTCCTCCTTCCGTCTGCACCTCCTTCCTGCATCCGGCACCTCCATGTCCTGAGCTTGTGCTGCGTCAGGA
GAGCACACACTTGCAGCTCATGCAGCCGGGGCCACTCTCATCAGGAGGGTTCAGCTTCCGCAGCTTGTGC
TGCCGGATCTCACGCACCAACGTGTAGAAGGCATCCTCCACTCCCTGCCGGGTCTTGGCCGAGGTCTCGA
TGTAGGGGATGCCGTAGCTTCGGGCGAGGTCCTGAGCCTGCCGAGATTCCACAGTGCGTGCAGCCAGGTC
ACACTTGTTCCCCACCAGCACCATGGGCACGTCATCCGAGTCCTTCACCCGTTTGATCTGCTCCCTGTAC
TGGTGGATGTCCTCAAAAGACTTGGTGTTGTTGATGGCAAACACACACAGGAAGCCCTCCCCGGTGCGCA
TGTACTGGTCCCGCATGGCGCTGTACTCCTCCTGGCCGGCGGTATCCAGGATGTCCAACAGGCACGTCTC
CCCATCAATGACCACCTGCTTCCGGTAGGAATCCTCTATAGTGGGGTCGTATTCGTCCACAAAATGGTTC
TGGATCAGCTGGATGGTCAGCGCACTCTTGCCCACACCGACGGCGCCCACCACCACCAGCTTATATTCCG
TCATCGCTCGGCCCCGGCCCTGGCCCCCCAAGCTGTACCACCACACTGGGATCCGGCCGGCGCCTAGAGA
AGGAGTGAGGGCTGGATAAAGGGAGGATCGAGGCGGGGTCGAACGAGGAGGTTCAAGGGGGAGAGACGGG
GCGGATGGAGGAAGAGGAGGCGGAGGCTTAGGGTGTACAAAGGGCTTGACCCAGGGAGGGGGGTCAAAAG
CCAAGGCTTCCCAGGTCACGATGTAGGGGACCTGGTCTGGGTGTCCATGCGGGCCAGGTGAAAAGACCTT
GATCTTAACCTGGGTGATGAGGTCTCGGTTAAAGGTGCCGTCTCGCGGCCATCCGACGTTAAAGGTTGGC
CATTCTGCA
