>Addgene plasmid #1768 | pBabe-puro Ras V12 | addgene partial sequence | sequence record 162791 | pBABE-5
TGTGGTGGTACAGCTTGGGGGGCCAGGGCCGGGGCCGAGCGATGACGGAATATAAGCTGGTGGTGGTGGG
CGCCGTCGGTGTGGGCAAGAGTGCGCTGACCATCCAGCTGATCCAGAACCATTTTGTGGACGAATACGAC
CCCACTATAGAGGATTCCTACCGGAAGCAGGTGGTCATTGATGGGGAGACGTGCCTGTTGGACATCCTGG
ATACCGCCGGCCAGGAGGAGTACAGCGCCATGCGGGACCAGTACATGCGCACCGGGGAGGGCTTCCTGTG
TGTGTTTGCCATCAACAACACCAAGTCTTTTGAGGACATCCACCAGTACAGGGAGCAGATCAAACGGGTG
AAGGACTCGGATGACGTGCCCATGGTGCTGGTGGGGAACAAGTGTGACCTGGCTGCACGCACTGTGGAAT
CTCGGCAGGCTCAGGACCTCGCCCGAAGCTACGGCATCCCCTACATCGAGACCTCGGCCAAGACCCGGCA
GGGAGTGGAGGATGCCTTCTACACGTTGGTGCGTGAGATCCGGCAGCACAAGCTGCGGAAGCTGAACCCT
CCTGATGAGAGTGGCCCCGGCTGCATGAGCTGCAAGTGTGTGCTCTCCTGACGCAGCACAAGCTCAGGAC
ATGGAGGTGCCGGATGCAGGAAGGAGGTGCAGACGGAAGGAGGAGGAAGGAAGGACGGAAGCAAGGAAGG
AAGGAAGGGCTGCTGGAGCCCAGTCACCCCCCAAGCTGTAGGAATTCGCCAGCACAGTGGTCGACCCTGT
GGAATGTGTGTCAGTTAGGGTGTGGAAAGTCCCCAGGCTCCCCAGCAGGCAGAAGTATGCAAAGCATGCA
TCTCAATTAGTCAGCAACCAGGTGTGGAAAGTCCCCAGGCTCCCCAGCAG
